>Addgene plasmid #151939 | pGBW-m4134910 | addgene full sequence | sequence record 306268 | Addgene NGS Result
CACCATGGCATCAGTGAATTGGGCCGACGATCGAGCGGCCCGGAAAAAGTTTCCGCCCCCTTCTTTCTAC
ATGCCACTTCTAGTCTCGAGTGATAAGGCTCCCTATCGTGTAATCCCACGCAACCTGGTTCCTATAGGGA
AAGGCAATAAGGACGAACAGATTGGATACTGGAACGTGCAAGAGAGGTGGAGAATGAGAAGGGGTCAGCG
GGTGGATCTGCCACCCAAGGTTCATTTTTATTATCTCGGCACAGGACCCCACAAAGACTTAAAATTCCGC
CAGAGAAGCGACGGGGTCGTGTGGGTGGCTAAGGAGGGTGCAAAGACCGTCAACACTTCCTTGGGGAATC
GGAAGCGCAACCAAAAACCTCTGGAACCGAAGTTCTCCATCGCCCTTCCTCCAGAGCTGTCTGTCGTAGA
ATTTGAGGATAGGTCCAATAATAGCAGCCGTGCCTCTAGCCGATCAAGTACGAGGAACAACAGTCGTGAT
TCTTCACGGTCCACCTCTCGACAGCAGAGCCGCACTAGGTCGGACTCAAATCAATCCTCCAGTGACCTGG
TTGCTGCCGTCACACTCGCGTTAAAAAACCTCGGCTTCGATAATCAGAGCAAATCTCCTTCCTCATCGGG
GACAAGCACCCCCAAGAAACCAAACAAGCCGTTGAGTCAGCCCAGAGCAGACAAACCTTCACAACTGAAG
AAGCCTAGATGGAAACGGGTGCCCACGCGGGAGGAAAATGTAATTCAGTGCTTCGGACCACGCGATTTTA
ATCACAACATGGGCGACAGTGATCTCGTGCAGAATGGAGTGGACGCTAAGGGTTTTCCGCAGCTAGCAGA
GTTAATCCCAAACCAGGCCGCTCTGTTCTTCGATTCCGAAGTCTCTACTGACGAGGTGGGCGATAACGTT
CAAATTACCTACACTTATAAAATGCTAGTTGCTAAAGATAATAAAAACTTGCCCAAGTTTATAGAACAAA
TTAGTGCCTTTACCAAGCCATCTAGCATCAAGGAAATGCAGTCACAGTCGTCGCATGTAGCCCAGAACAC
AGTGCTGAACGCGAGCATCCCGGAGAGCAAACCTCTGGCCGACGACGACAGTGCAATCATAGAAATTGTG
AATGAGGTCCTTCACTAAGCTAGCTTGACTGACTGAGATACAGCGTACCTTCAGCTCACAGACATGATAA
GATACATTGATGAGTTTGGACAAACCACAACTAGAATGCAGTGAAAAAAATGCTTTATTTGTGAAATTTG
TGATGCTATTGCTTTATTTGTAACCATTATAAGCTGCAATAAACAAGTTAACAACAACAATTGCATTCAT
TTTATGTTTCAGGTTCAGGGGGAGGTGTGGGAGGTTTTTTAAAGCAAGTAAAACCTCTACAAATGTGGTA
TTGGCCCATCTCTATCGGTATCGTAGCATAACCCCTTGGGGCCTCTAAACGGGTCTTGAGGGGTTTTTTG
TGCCCCTCGGGCCGGATTGCTATCTACCGGCATTGGCGCAGAAAAAAATGCCTGATGCGACGCTGCGCGT
CTTATACTCCCACATATGCCAGATTCAGCAACGGATACGGCTTCCCCAACTTGCCCACTTCCATACGTGT
CCTCCTTACCAGAAATTTATCCTTAAGGTCGTCAGCTATCCTGCAGGCGATCTCTCGATTTCGATCAAGA
CATTCCTTTAATGGTCTTTTCTGGACACCACTAGGGGTCAGAAGTAGTTCATCAAACTTTCTTCCCTCCC
TAATCTCATTGGTTACCTTGGGCTATCGAAACTTAATTAACCAGTCAAGTCAGCTACTTGGCGAGATCGA
CTTGTCTGGGTTTCGACTACGCTCAGAATTGCGTCAGTCAAGTTCGATCTGGTCCTTGCTATTGCACCCG
TTCTCCGATTACGAGTTTCATTTAAATCATGTGAGCAAAAGGCCAGCAAAAGGCCAGGAACCGTAAAAAG
GCCGCGTTGCTGGCGTTTTTCCATAGGCTCCGCCCCCCTGACGAGCATCACAAAAATCGACGCTCAAGTC
AGAGGTGGCGAAACCCGACAGGACTATAAAGATACCAGGCGTTTCCCCCTGGAAGCTCCCTCGTGCGCTC
TCCTGTTCCGACCCTGCCGCTTACCGGATACCTGTCCGCCTTTCTCCCTTCGGGAAGCGTGGCGCTTTCT
CATAGCTCACGCTGTAGGTATCTCAGTTCGGTGTAGGTCGTTCGCTCCAAGCTGGGCTGTGTGCACGAAC
CCCCCGTTCAGCCCGACCGCTGCGCCTTATCCGGTAACTATCGTCTTGAGTCCAACCCGGTAAGACACGA
CTTATCGCCACTGGCAGCAGCCACTGGTAACAGGATTAGCAGAGCGAGGTATGTAGGCGGTGCTACAGAG
TTCTTGAAGTGGTGGCCTAACTACGGCTACACTAGAAGAACAGTATTTGGTATCTGCGCTCTGCTGAAGC
CAGTTACCTTCGGAAAAAGAGTTGGTAGCTCTTGATCCGGCAAACAAACCACCGCTGGTAGCGGTGGTTT
TTTTGTTTGCAAGCAGCAGATTACGCGCAGAAAAAAAGGATCTCAAGAAGATCCTTTGATCTTTTCTACG
GGGTCTGACGCTCAGTGGAACGAAAACTCACGTTAAGGGATTTTGGTCATGAGATTATCAAAAAGGATCT
TCACCTAGATCCTTTTAAATTAAAAATGAAGTTTTAAATCAATCTAAAGTATATATGAGTAAACTTGGTC
TGACAGTTACCAATGCTTAATCAGTGAGGCACCTATCTCAGCGATCTGTCTATTTCGTTCATCCATAGTT
GCATTTAAATTTCCGAACTCTCCAAGGCCCTCGTCGGAAAATCTTCAAACCTTTCGTCCGATCCATCTTG
CAGGCTACCTCTCGAACGAACTATCGCAAGTCTCTTGGCCGGCCTTGCGCCTTGGCTATTGCTTGGCAGC
GCCTATCGCCAGGTATTACTCCAATCCCGAATATCCGAGATCGGGATCACCCGAGAGAAGTTCAACCTAC
ATCCTCAATCCCGATCTATCCGAGATCCGAGGAATATCGAAATCGGGGCGCGCCTGGCCTCCGCGCCGGG
TTTTGGCGCCTCCCGCGGGCGCCCCCCTCGTCACGGCGAGCGCTGCCACGTCAGACGAAGGGCGCAGGAG
CGTCCTGATCCTTCCGCCCGGACGCTCAGGACAGCGGCCCGCTGCTCATAAGACTCGGCCTTAGAACCCC
AGTATCAGCAGAAGGACATTTTAGGACGGGACTTGGGTGACTCTAGGGCACTGGTTTTCTTTCCAGAGAG
CGGAACAGGCGAGGAAAAGTAGTCCCTTCTCGGCGATTCTGCGGAGGGATCTCCGTGGGGCGGTGAACGC
CGATGATTATATAAGGACGCGCCGGGTGTGGCACAGCTAGTTCCGTCGCAGCCGGGATTTGGGTCGCGGT
TCTTGTTTGTGGATCGCTGTGATCGTCACTTGGTGAGTAGCGGGCTGCTGGGCTGGCCGGGGCTTTCGTG
GCCGCCGGGCCGCTCGGTGGGACGGAAGCGTGTGGAGAGACCGCCAAGGGCTGTAGTCTGGGTCCGCGAG
CAAGGTTGCCCTGAACTGGGGGTTGGGGGGAGCGCAGCAAAATGGCGGCTGTTCCCGAGTCTTGAATGGA
AGACGCTTGTGAGGCGGGCTGTGAGGTCGTTGAAACAAGGTGGGGGGCATGGTGGGCGGCAAGAACCCAA
GGTCTTGAGCCCTTCGCTAATGCGGGAAAGCTCTTATTCGGGTGAGATGGGCTGGGCACCATCTGGGGAC
CCTGACGTGAAGTTTGTCACTGACTGGAGAACTCGGTTTGTCGTCTGTTGCGGGGGCGGCAGTTATGGCG
GTGCCGTTGGGCAGTGCACCCGTACCTTTGGGAGCGCGCGCCCTCGTCGTGTCGTGACGTCACCCGTTCT
GTTGGCTTATAATGCAGGGTGGGGCCACCTGCCGGTAGGTGTGCGGTAGGCTTTTCTCCGTCGCAGGACG
CAGGGTTCGGGCCTAGGGTAGGCTCTCCTGAATCGACAGGCGCCGGACCTCTGGTGAGGGGAGGGATAAG
TGAGGCGTCAGTTTCTTTGGTCGGTTTTATGTACCTATCTTCTTAAGTAGCTGAAGCTCCGGTTTTGAAC
TATGCGCTCGGGGTTGGCGAGTGTGTTTTGTGAAGTTTTTTAGGCACCTTTTGAAATGTAATCATTTGGG
TCAATATGTAATTTTCAGTGTTAGACTTGTAAATTGTCCGCTAAATTCTGGCCGTTTTTGGCTTTTTTGT
TAGACAACATGACCGAGTACAAGCCCACGGTGCGCCTCGCCACCCGCGACGACGTCCCCAGGGCCGTACG
CACCCTCGCCGCCGCGTTCGCCGACTACCCCGCCACGCGCCACACCGTCGATCCGGACCGCCACATCGAG
CGGGTCACCGAGCTGCAAGAACTCTTCCTCACGCGCGTCGGGCTCGACATCGGCAAGGTGTGGGTCGCGG
ACGACGGCGCCGCGGTGGCGGTCTGGACCACGCCGGAGAGCGTCGAAGCGGGGGCGGTGTTCGCCGAGAT
CGGCCCGCGCATGGCCGAGTTGAGCGGTTCCCGGCTGGCCGCGCAGCAACAGATGGAGGGCCTCCTGGCG
CCGCACCGGCCCAAGGAGCCCGCGTGGTTCCTGGCCACCGTCGGCGTCTCGCCCGACCACCAGGGCAAGG
GTCTGGGCAGCGCCGTCGTGCTCCCCGGAGTGGAGGCCGCCGAGCGCGCCGGGGTGCCCGCCTTCCTGGA
GACCTCCGCGCCCCGCAACCTCCCCTTCTACGAGCGGCTCGGCTTCACCGTCACCGCCGACGTCGAGGTG
CCCGAAGGACCGCGCACCTGGTGCATGACCCGCAAGCCCGGTGCCTAGGCTAGTATGTAAGCCTAGTCTT
AGATAATAAAATCGCTATCCATCGAAGATGGATGTGTGTTGGTTTTTTGTGTGTGTAACGCTAGGCGCGC
CTGGTGTACCGAGAACGATCCTCTCAGTGCGAGTCTCGACGATCCATATCGTTGCTTGGCAGTCAGCCAG
TCGGAATCCAGCTTGGGACCCAGGAAGTCCAATCGTCAGATATTGTACTCAAGCCTGGTCACGGCAGCGT
ACCGATCTGTTTAAACCTAGATATTGATAGTCTGATCGGTCAACGTATAATCGAGTCCTAGCTTTTGCAA
ACATCTATCAAGAGACAGGATCAGCAGGAGGCTTTCGCATGAGTATTCAACATTTCCGTGTCGCCCTTAT
TCCCTTTTTTGCGGCATTTTGCCTTCCTGTTTTTGCTCACCCAGAAACGCTGGTGAAAGTAAAAGATGCT
GAAGATCAGTTGGGTGCGCGAGTGGGTTACATCGAACTGGATCTCAACAGCGGTAAGATCCTTGAGAGTT
TTCGCCCCGAAGAACGCTTTCCAATGATGAGCACTTTTAAAGTTCTGCTATGTGGCGCGGTATTATCCCG
TATTGACGCCGGGCAAGAGCAACTCGGTCGCCGCATACACTATTCTCAGAATGACTTGGTTGAGTATTCA
CCAGTCACAGAAAAGCATCTTACGGATGGCATGACAGTAAGAGAATTATGCAGTGCTGCCATAACCATGA
GTGATAACACTGCGGCCAACTTACTTCTGACAACGATTGGAGGACCGAAGGAGCTAACCGCTTTTTTGCA
CAACATGGGGGATCATGTAACTCGCCTTGATCGTTGGGAACCGGAGCTGAATGAAGCCATACCAAACGAC
GAGCGTGACACCACGATGCCTGTAGCAATGGCAACAACCTTGCGTAAACTATTAACTGGCGAACTACTTA
CTCTAGCTTCCCGGCAACAGTTGATAGACTGGATGGAGGCGGATAAAGTTGCAGGACCACTTCTGCGCTC
GGCCCTTCCGGCTGGCTGGTTTATTGCTGATAAATCTGGAGCCGGTGAGCGTGGGTCTCGCGGTATCATT
GCAGCACTGGGGCCAGATGGTAAGCCCTCCCGTATCGTAGTTATCTACACGACGGGGAGTCAGGCAACTA
TGGATGAACGAAATAGACAGATCGCTGAGATAGGTGCCTCACTGATTAAGCATTGGTAACCGATTCTAGG
TGCATTGGCGCAGAAAAAAATGCCTGATGCGACGCTGCGCGTCTTATACTCCCACATATGCCAGATTCAG
CAACGGATACGGCTTCCCCAACTTGCCCACTTCCATACGTGTCCTCCTTACCAGAAATTTATCCTTAAGA
TCCCGAATCGTTTAAACTCGACTCTGGCTCTATCGAATCTCCGTCGTTTCGAGCTTACGCGAACAGCCGT
GGCGCTCATTTGCTCGTCGGGCATCGAATCTCGTCAGCTATCGTCAGCTTACCTTTTTGGCAGCGATCGC
GGCTCCCGACATCTTGGACCATTAGCTCCACAGGTATCTTCTTCCCTCTAGTGGTCATAACAGCAGCTTC
AGCTACCTCTCAATTCAAAAAACCCCTCAAGACCCGTTTAGAGGCCCCAAGGGGTTATGCTATCAATCGT
TGCGTTACACACACAAAAAACCAACACACATCCATCTTCGATGGATAGCGATTTTATTATCTAACTGCTG
ATCGAGTGTAGCCAGATCTAGTAATCAATTACGGGGTCATTAGTTCATAGCCCATATATGGAGTTCCGCG
TTACATAACTTACGGTAAATGGCCCGCCTGGCTGACCGCCCAACGACCCCCGCCCATTGACGTCAATAAT
GACGTATGTTCCCATAGTAACGCCAATAGGGACTTTCCATTGACGTCAATGGGTGGAGTATTTACGGTAA
ACTGCCCACTTGGCAGTACATCAAGTGTATCATATGCCAAGTACGCCCCCTATTGACGTCAATGACGGTA
AATGGCCCGCCTGGCATTATGCCCAGTACATGACCTTATGGGACTTTCCTACTTGGCAGTACATCTACGT
ATTAGTCATCGCTATTACCATGCTGATGCGGTTTTGGCAGTACATCAATGGGCGTGGATAGCGGTTTGAC
TCACGGGGATTTCCAAGTCTCCACCCCATTGACGTCAATGGGAGTTTGTTTTGGCACCAAAATCAACGGG
ACTTTCCAAAATGTCGTAACAACTCCGCCCCATTGACGCAAATGGGCGGTAGGCGTGTACGGTGGGAGGT
CTATATAAGCAGAGCTGGTTTAGTGAACCGTCAGATCAGATCTTTGTCGATCCTACCATCCACTCGACAC
ACCCGCCAGCGGCCGC
Features (pLannotate 1.2.2; 19 found; start..end, strand, type, name):
      5..1135    +  CDS            N: NCAP_CVHNL - Experimental evidence at protein level: Swiss-Prot protein existence level 1. Packages the positive strand viral genome RNA into a helical ribonucleocapsid (RNP) and plays a fundamental role during virion assembly through its interactions with the viral genome and membrane protein M. Plays an important role in enhancing the efficiency of subgenomic viral RNA transcription as well as viral replication. From Human coronavirus NL63 (HCoV-NL63).
   1188..1309    -  polyA_signal   SV40 poly(A) signal: SV40 polyadenylation signal
   1332..1401    -  CDS            large T antigen (fragment): large T antigen from SV40 (simian virus 40)
   1424..1470    +  terminator     T7 terminator: transcription terminator for bacteriophage T7 RNA polymerase
   1500..1636    +  terminator     rrnG terminator: transcription terminator from the E. coli ribosomal RNA rrnG operon (Albrechtsen et al., 1991)
   1681..1752    +  misc_feature   3' β-globin insulator: insulator downstream of the human β-globin locus (Farrell et al., 2002)
   1978..2566    -  rep_origin     ori: high-copy-number ColE1/pMB1/pBR322/pUC origin of replication
   2738..2802    -  CDS            bla(M) (fragment): β-lactamase lacking the signal sequence; bla(M); allows cytosolic expression of β-lactamase
   3066..4275    +  promoter       UbC promoter: human ubiquitin C promoter
   4279..4876    +  CDS            PuroR (fragment): puromycin N-acetyltransferase; pac from Streptomyces; confers resistance to puromycin
   4905..4953    +  polyA_signal   poly(A) signal: synthetic polyadenylation signal
   5219..6079    +  CDS            AmpR: β-lactamase; bla; confers resistance to ampicillin, carbenicillin, and related antibiotics
   6092..6228    +  terminator     rrnG terminator: transcription terminator from the E. coli ribosomal RNA rrnG operon (Albrechtsen et al., 1991)
   6380..6451    +  misc_feature   5' β-globin insulator: insulator upstream of the human β-globin locus (Farrell et al., 2002)
   6456..6502    -  terminator     T7 terminator: transcription terminator for bacteriophage T7 RNA polymerase
   6520..6568    -  polyA_signal   poly(A) signal: synthetic polyadenylation signal
   6649..6952    +  enhancer       CMV enhancer: human cytomegalovirus immediate early enhancer
   7025..7042    -  promoter       CMV promoter (fragment): human cytomegalovirus (CMV) immediate early promoter
   7105..7156    +  promoter       CMVd2 promoter: truncated human cytomegalovirus (CMV) immediate early promoter that yields moderately reduced expression relative to the full-length promoter
