[The description below was written by a language model from this plasmid's Addgene catalogue record and pLannotate feature annotations shown in this document.]
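Description:
pGBW-m4134910 is a mammalian expression plasmid built on the pTwist_CMV_Puro_6 backbone and carrying the wild-type nucleocapsid (N) gene of Human coronavirus NL63. It is propagated in E. coli as a high-copy plasmid through a ColE1/pUC-type origin of replication and selected with ampicillin via a full-length β-lactamase (AmpR) gene. The sequenced record is about 7.2 kb, consistent with the stated backbone of roughly 6.1 kb plus an insert of about 1.1 kb.

The N coding sequence is annotated as matching the Swiss-Prot entry for the HCoV-NL63 nucleoprotein, which packages the viral positive-strand RNA genome into a helical ribonucleocapsid, interacts with the membrane protein M during virion assembly, and enhances subgenomic RNA transcription and replication. Because the map is circular, the CMV enhancer and CMV promoter elements annotated near the end of the record lie immediately upstream of the insert and drive its transcription, in line with the catalogue's stated CMV promoter. An SV40 polyadenylation signal is annotated just downstream, though on the opposite strand. No epitope tag or reporter fusion is annotated. A separate cassette places a puromycin N-acetyltransferase gene under the human ubiquitin C promoter with a synthetic poly(A) signal, allowing puromycin selection of transfected mammalian cells. The expression units are bracketed by β-globin insulator elements, and T7 and rrnG terminators plus an additional synthetic poly(A) signal help isolate them from read-through transcription. The short large T antigen and bla(M) fragment annotations appear to be incidental partial matches.

The record supports use for transient or puromycin-selected expression of NL63 nucleocapsid protein in mammalian cells; no more specific application is stated.
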