Addgene plasmid #151939: pGBW-m4134910
Purpose: Mammalian expression plasmid for Human coronavirus NL63 nucleocapsid
Depositing lab: Ginkgo Bioworks & Benjie Chen. Depositing organization: Ginkgo Bioworks.
Backbone
  Vector backbone: pTwist_CMV_Puro_6
  Backbone size w/o insert (bp): 6080
  Vector type: Mammalian Expression
  Selectable markers: Puromycin
Growth in bacteria
  Bacterial resistance: Ampicillin, 100 μg/mL
  Growth temperature: 37°C
  Growth strain: DH5alpha
  Copy number: High Copy
Gene/Insert
  Gene/Insert name: Human coronavirus NL63 nucleocapsid protein
  Species: Human coronavirus NL63
  Insert size (bp): 1127
  Mutation: wt
  Entrez Gene: HCNV63gp6 (a.k.a. HCNV63gp6)
  Promoter: CMV
  Cloning method: Unknown
Resource information
  A portion of this plasmid was derived from a plasmid made by: GinkgoBioworks
Depositor comments: NCBI reference sequence: Q6Q1R8
How to cite: pGBW-m4134910 was a gift from Ginkgo Bioworks & Benjie Chen (Addgene plasmid # 151939 ; http://n2t.net/addgene:151939 ; RRID:Addgene_151939)
